Addgene plasmid #66820: pCCL-PGK-SPdCas9-BFP-DNMT3B
Purpose: dCas9 fused to BFP and the human DNMT3B catalytic domain
Depositing lab: Yonglun Luo. Depositing organization: Aarhus University. Publication: Genome-wide determination of on-target and off-target characteristics for RNA-guided DNA methylation by dCas9 methyltransferases. Lin L, Liu Y, Xu F, Huang J, Daugaard TF, Petersen TS, Hansen B, Ye L, Zhou Q, Fang F, Yang L, Li S, Floe L, Jensen KT, Shrock E, Chen F, Yang H, Wang J, Liu X, Xu X, Bolund L, Nielsen AL, Luo Y. Gigascience. 2018 Mar 1;7(3):1-19. doi: 10.1093/gigascience/giy011. PubMed 29635374.
Backbone
  Vector backbone: 3rd Generation lentiviral vector
  Total vector size (bp): 13037
  Modifications to backbone: no
  Vector type: Mammalian Expression
Growth in bacteria
  Bacterial resistance: Ampicillin, 100 μg/mL
  Growth temperature: 37°C
  Growth strain: NEB Stable
  Copy number: High Copy
Gene/Insert
  Gene/Insert name: dSpCas9-BFP-DNMT3B, catalytic domain of DNMT3B
  Species: Synthetic
  Tag / fusion protein: dSpCas9-BFP-DNMT3B (C terminal on insert)
Terms and licenses: Academic/Nonprofit Terms; Industry Terms: Not Available to Industry
How to cite: pCCL-PGK-SPdCas9-BFP-DNMT3B was a gift from Yonglun Luo (Addgene plasmid # 66820 ; http://n2t.net/addgene:66820 ; RRID:Addgene_66820)
