[The description below was written by a language model from this plasmid's Addgene catalogue record and pLannotate feature annotations shown in this document.]
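Description:
pCCL-PGK-SPdCas9-BFP-DNMT3B is a third-generation, self-inactivating HIV-1 lentiviral transfer plasmid of about 13 kb for mammalian expression of an RNA-guided DNA methyltransferase. In bacteria it is maintained through a high-copy ColE1/pUC-type origin and selected with ampicillin (AmpR). An f1 origin and remnants of a cloning-vector backbone (lacZα and lacI fragments, lac promoter/operator, and T3, T7 and SP6 promoters) are also present. The viral portion has a CMV enhancer/promoter placed ahead of a truncated 5' LTR, which allows Tat-independent production of the genomic RNA in packaging cells. This is followed by the Ψ packaging signal with a gag fragment, the Rev response element, the cPPT/CTS, a WPRE downstream of the payload, and a ΔU3 3' LTR that inactivates LTR promoter activity after integration. No mammalian selection marker is annotated.

The payload is a single open reading frame driven by the PGK promoter (annotated as the mouse phosphoglycerate kinase 1 promoter). It encodes Streptococcus pyogenes Cas9, described by the depositor as the catalytically dead dCas9 form, fused to TagBFP and then to the catalytic domain of human DNMT3B. The automated annotation labels this last segment as a mouse Dnmt3c fragment, probably a homology-based match rather than a real discrepancy with the catalogue entry. The blue fluorescent protein lets expressing cells be identified or sorted. No guide RNA cassette is annotated, so guides must be supplied separately to direct the fusion to chosen loci. The associated study used dCas9 methyltransferases to assess on-target and off-target DNA methylation genome-wide. The depositor and sequencing-derived records differ by only a few bases in length and show the same feature layout.
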