Features (pLannotate 1.2.2; 27 found; start..end, strand, type, name):
     82..461     +  enhancer       CMV enhancer: human cytomegalovirus immediate early enhancer
    462..665     +  promoter       CMV promoter: human cytomegalovirus (CMV) immediate early promoter
    680..860     +  LTR            5' LTR (truncated): truncated 5' long terminal repeat (LTR) from HIV-1
    904..1029    +  misc_feature   HIV-1 Ψ: packaging signal of human immunodeficiency virus type 1
   1013..1376    +  CDS            HIV-1 gag (fragment): gag protein from human immunodeficiency virus 1; gag
   1471..1807    +  ncRNA          RRE: Accession: RF00036 - HIV Rev response element
   1843..2232    +  CDS            env (fragment): ENV_HV1H2 - Experimental evidence at protein level: Swiss-Prot protein existence level 1. [Transmembrane protein gp41]: Acts as a class I viral fusion protein. Under the current model, the protein has at least 3 conformational states: pre-fusion native state, pre-hairpin intermediate state, and post-fusion hairpin state. During fusion of viral and target intracellular membranes, the coiled coil regions (heptad repeats) assume a trimer-of-hairpins structure, positioning the fusion peptide in close proximity to the C-terminal region of the ectodomain. The formation of this structure appears to d
   2250..2367    +  misc_feature   cPPT/CTS: central polypurine tract and central termination sequence of HIV-1
   2406..2905    +  promoter       PGK promoter: mouse phosphoglycerate kinase 1 promoter
   2970..7073    +  CDS            Cas9: Cas9 (Csn1) endonuclease from the Streptococcus pyogenes Type II CRISPR/Cas system generates RNA-guided double strand breaks in DNA
   7209..7904    +  CDS            TagBFP: TagBFP is a basic (constitutively fluorescent) blue fluorescent protein published in 2008, derived from Entacmaea quadricolor. It is reported to be a very rapidly-maturing monomer with very low acid sensitivity.
   7956..8912    +  CDS            Dnmt3c (fragment): DNM3C_MOUSE - Also known as Gm14490 From Mus musculus (Mouse).
   8964..9552    +  misc_feature   WPRE: woodchuck hepatitis virus posttranscriptional regulatory element
   9571..9639    +  CDS            nef (fragment): NEF_HV1Z2 - Experimental evidence at protein level: Swiss-Prot protein existence level 1. Extracellular Nef protein targets CD4(+) T-lymphocytes for apoptosis by interacting with CXCR4 surface receptors. From Human immunodeficiency virus type 1 group M subtype D (isolate Z2/CDC-Z34) (HIV-1).
   9641..9874    +  LTR            3' LTR (ΔU3): self-inactivating 3' long terminal repeat (LTR) from HIV-1
   9903..9921    -  promoter       SP6 promoter: promoter for bacteriophage SP6 RNA polymerase
  10180..10198   -  promoter       T7 promoter: promoter for bacteriophage T7 RNA polymerase
  10206..10361   +  CDS            lacZα (fragment): LacZα fragment of β-galactosidase; lacZ fragment
  10369..10824   +  rep_origin     f1 ori (sequence partly withheld): f1 bacteriophage origin of replication; arrow indicates direction of (+) strand synthesis
  10853..10957   +  promoter       AmpR promoter: bla
  10958..11818   +  CDS            AmpR: β-lactamase; bla; confers resistance to ampicillin, carbenicillin, and related antibiotics
  11989..12577   +  rep_origin     ori: high-copy-number ColE1/pMB1/pBR322/pUC origin of replication
  12760..12852   +  CDS            lacI (fragment): lac repressor; lacI; The lac repressor binds to the lac operator to inhibit transcription in E. coli. This inhibition can be relieved by adding lactose or isopropyl-β-D-thiogalactopyranoside (IPTG).
  12865..12886   +  protein_bind   CAP binding site: CAP binding activates transcription in the presence of cAMP. E. coli catabolite activator protein
  12901..12931   +  promoter       lac promoter: promoter for the E. coli lac operon
  12935..12957   +  protein_bind   lac operator (fragment): The lac repressor binds to the lac operator to inhibit transcription in E. coli. This inhibition can be relieved by adding lactose or isopropyl-β-D-thiogalactopyranoside (IPTG). lac repressor encoded by lacI
  13000..13018   +  promoter       T3 promoter: promoter for bacteriophage T3 RNA polymerase
>Addgene plasmid #66820 | pCCL-PGK-SPdCas9-BFP-DNMT3B | depositor full sequence | sequence record 206350 | pCCL-PGK-SPdCas9-BFP-DNMT3B sequence 13037 bps
AAGCTTGGCCATTGCATACGTTGTATCCATATCATAATATGTACATTTATATTGGCTCATGTCCAACATT
ACCGCCATGTTGACATTGATTATTGACTAGTTATTAATAGTAATCAATTACGGGGTCATTAGTTCATAGC
CCATATATGGAGTTCCGCGTTACATAACTTACGGTAAATGGCCCGCCTGGCTGACCGCCCAACGACCCCC
GCCCATTGACGTCAATAATGACGTATGTTCCCATAGTAACGCCAATAGGGACTTTCCATTGACGTCAATG
GGTGGAGTATTTACGGTAAACTGCCCACTTGGCAGTACATCAAGTGTATCATATGCCAAGTACGCCCCCT
ATTGACGTCAATGACGGTAAATGGCCCGCCTGGCATTATGCCCAGTACATGACCTTATGGGACTTTCCTA
CTTGGCAGTACATCTACGTATTAGTCATCGCTATTACCATGGTGATGCGGTTTTGGCAGTACATCAATGG
GCGTGGATAGCGGTTTGACTCACGGGGATTTCCAAGTCTCCACCCCATTGACGTCAATGGGAGTTTGTTT
TGGCACCAAAATCAACGGGACTTTCCAAAATGTCGTAACAACTCCGCCCCATTGACGCAAATGGGCGGTA
GGCGTGTACGGTGGGAGGTCTATATAAGCAGAGCTCGTTTAGTGAACCGGGGTCTCTCTGGTTAGACCAG
ATCTGAGCCTGGGAGCTCTCTGGCTAACTAGGGAACCCACTGCTTAAGCCTCAATAAAGCTTGCCTTGAG
TGCTTCAAGTAGTGTGTGCCCGTCTGTTGTGTGACTCTGGTAACTAGAGATCCCTCAGACCCTTTTAGTC
AGTGTGGAAAATCTCTAGCAGTGGCGCCCGAACAGGGACCTGAAAGCGAAAGGGAAACCAGAGCTCTCTC
GACGCAGGACTCGGCTTGCTGAAGCGCGCACGGCAAGAGGCGAGGGGCGGCGACTGGTGAGTACGCCAAA
AATTTTGACTAGCGGAGGCTAGAAGGAGAGAGATGGGTGCGAGAGCGTCAGTATTAAGCGGGGGAGAATT
AGATCGCGATGGGAAAAAATTCGGTTAAGGCCAGGGGGAAAGAAAAAATATAAATTAAAACATATAGTAT
GGGCAAGCAGGGAGCTAGAACGATTCGCAGTTAATCCTGGCCTGTTAGAAACATCAGAAGGCTGTAGACA
AATACTGGGACAGCTACAACCATCCCTTCAGACAGGATCAGAAGAACTTAGATCATTATATAATACAGTA
GCAACCCTCTATTGTGTGCATCAAAGGATAGAGATAAAAGACACCAAGGAAGCTTTAGACAAGATAGAGG
AAGAGCAAAACAAAAGTAAGACCACCGCACAGCAAGCGGCCGCTGATCTTCAGACCTGGAGGAGGAGATA
TGAGGGACAATTGGAGAAGTGAATTATATAAATATAAAGTAGTAAAAATTGAACCATTAGGAGTAGCACC
CACCAAGGCAAAGAGAAGAGTGGTGCAGAGAGAAAAAAGAGCAGTGGGAATAGGAGCTTTGTTCCTTGGG
TTCTTGGGAGCAGCAGGAAGCACTATGGGCGCAGCCTCAATGACGCTGACGGTACAGGCCAGACAATTAT
TGTCTGGTATAGTGCAGCAGCAGAACAATTTGCTGAGGGCTATTGAGGCGCAACAGCATCTGTTGCAACT
CACAGTCTGGGGCATCAAGCAGCTCCAGGCAAGAATCCTGGCTGTGGAAAGATACCTAAAGGATCAACAG
CTCCTGGGGATTTGGGGTTGCTCTGGAAAACTCATTTGCACCACTGCTGTGCCTTGGAATGCTAGTTGGA
GTAATAAATCTCTGGAACAGATTGGAATCACACGACCTGGATGGAGTGGGACAGAGAAATTAACAATTAC
ACAAGCTTAATACACTCCTTAATTGAAGAATCGCAAAACCAGCAAGAAAAGAATGAACAAGAATTATTGG
AATTAGATAAATGGGCAAGTTTGTGGAATTGGTTTAACATAACAAATTGGCTGTGGTATATAAAATTATT
CATAATGATAGTAGGAGGCTTGGTAGGTTTAAGAATAGTTTTTGCTGTACTTTCTATAGTGAATAGAGTT
AGGCAGGGATATTCACCATTATCGTTTCAGACCCACCTCCCAACCCCGAGGGGACCCGACAGGCCCGAAG
GAATAGAAGAAGAAGGTGGAGAGAGAGACAGAGACAGATCCATTCGATTAGTGAACGGATCTCGACGGTA
TCGGTTAACTTTTAAAAGAAAAGGGGGGATTGGGGGGTACAGTGCAGGGGAAAGAATAGTAGACATAATA
GCAACAGACATACAAACTAAAGAATTACAAAAACAAATTACAAAAATTCAAAATTTTATCGATCACGAGA
CTAGCCTCGACGATGGTCGAGTACCGGGTAGGGGAGGCGCTTTTCCCAAGGCAGTCTGGAGCATGCGCTT
TAGCAGCCCCGCTGGGCACTTGGCGCTACACAAGTGGCCTCTGGCCTCGCACACATTCCACATCCACCGG
TAGGCGCCAACCGGCTCCGTTCTTTGGTGGCCCCTTCGCGCCACCTTCTACTCCTCCCCTAGTCAGGAAG
TTCCCCCCCGCCCCGCAGCTCGCGTCGTGCAGGACGTGACAAATGGAAGTAGCACGTCTCACTAGTCTCG
TGCAGATGGACAGCACCGCTGAGCAATGGAAGCGGGTAGGCCTTTGGGGCAGCGGCCAATAGCAGCTTTG
CTCCTTCGCTTTCTGGGCTCAGAGGCTGGGAAGGGGTGGGTCCGGGGGCGGGCTCAGGGGCGGGCTCAGG
GGCGGGGCGGGCGCCCGAAGGTCCTCCGGAGGCCCGGCATTCTGCACGCTTCAAAAGCGCACGTCTGCCG
CGCTGTTCTCCTCTTCCTCATCTCCGGGCCTTTCGACCTCTAGCGGGATCCGGCGCGTCTGCAGGATATC
AAGCTTGCGGTACCGCGGGCCCGGCCACCATGGACAAGAAGTACAGCATCGGCCTGGCCATCGGCACCAA
CTCTGTGGGCTGGGCCGTGATCACCGACGAGTACAAGGTGCCCAGCAAGAAATTCAAGGTGCTGGGCAAC
ACCGACCGGCACAGCATCAAGAAGAACCTGATCGGCGCCCTGCTGTTCGACAGCGGAGAAACAGCCGAGG
CCACCCGGCTGAAGAGAACCGCCAGAAGAAGATACACCAGACGGAAGAACCGGATCTGCTATCTGCAAGA
GATCTTCAGCAACGAGATGGCCAAGGTGGACGACAGCTTCTTCCACAGACTGGAAGAGTCCTTCCTGGTG
GAAGAGGATAAGAAGCACGAGCGGCACCCCATCTTCGGCAACATCGTGGACGAGGTGGCCTACCACGAGA
AGTACCCCACCATCTACCACCTGAGAAAGAAACTGGTGGACAGCACCGACAAGGCCGACCTGCGGCTGAT
CTATCTGGCCCTGGCCCACATGATCAAGTTCCGGGGCCACTTCCTGATCGAGGGCGACCTGAACCCCGAC
AACAGCGACGTGGACAAGCTGTTCATCCAGCTGGTGCAGACCTACAACCAGCTGTTCGAGGAAAACCCCA
TCAACGCCAGCGGCGTGGACGCCAAGGCCATCCTGTCTGCCAGACTGAGCAAGAGCAGACGGCTGGAAAA
TCTGATCGCCCAGCTGCCCGGCGAGAAGAAGAATGGCCTGTTCGGCAACCTGATTGCCCTGAGCCTGGGC
CTGACCCCCAACTTCAAGAGCAACTTCGACCTGGCCGAGGATGCCAAACTGCAGCTGAGCAAGGACACCT
ACGACGACGACCTGGACAACCTGCTGGCCCAGATCGGCGACCAGTACGCCGACCTGTTTCTGGCCGCCAA
GAACCTGTCCGACGCCATCCTGCTGAGCGACATCCTGAGAGTGAACACCGAGATCACCAAGGCCCCCCTG
AGCGCCTCTATGATCAAGAGATACGACGAGCACCACCAGGACCTGACCCTGCTGAAAGCTCTCGTGCGGC
AGCAGCTGCCTGAGAAGTACAAAGAGATTTTCTTCGACCAGAGCAAGAACGGCTACGCCGGCTACATCGA
TGGCGGAGCCAGCCAGGAAGAGTTCTACAAGTTCATCAAGCCCATCCTGGAAAAGATGGACGGCACCGAG
GAACTGCTCGTGAAGCTGAACAGAGAGGACCTGCTGCGGAAGCAGCGGACCTTCGACAACGGCAGCATCC
CCCACCAGATCCACCTGGGAGAGCTGCACGCCATTCTGCGGCGGCAGGAAGATTTTTACCCATTCCTGAA
GGACAACCGGGAAAAGATCGAGAAGATCCTGACCTTCCGCATCCCCTACTACGTGGGCCCTCTGGCCAGG
GGAAACAGCAGATTCGCCTGGATGACCAGAAAGAGCGAGGAAACCATCACCCCCTGGAACTTCGAGGAAG
TGGTGGACAAGGGCGCCAGCGCCCAGAGCTTCATCGAGCGGATGACCAACTTCGATAAGAACCTGCCCAA
CGAGAAGGTGCTGCCCAAGCACAGCCTGCTGTACGAGTACTTCACCGTGTACAACGAGCTGACCAAAGTG
AAATACGTGACCGAGGGAATGAGAAAGCCCGCCTTCCTGAGCGGCGAGCAGAAAAAAGCCATCGTGGACC
TGCTGTTCAAGACCAACCGGAAAGTGACCGTGAAGCAGCTGAAAGAGGACTACTTCAAGAAAATCGAGTG
CTTCGACTCCGTGGAAATCTCCGGCGTGGAAGATCGGTTCAACGCCTCCCTGGGCACATACCACGATCTG
CTGAAAATTATCAAGGACAAGGACTTCCTGGACAATGAGGAAAACGAGGACATTCTGGAAGATATCGTGC
TGACCCTGACACTGTTTGAGGACAGAGAGATGATCGAGGAACGGCTGAAAACCTATGCCCACCTGTTCGA
CGACAAAGTGATGAAGCAGCTGAAGCGGCGGAGATACACCGGCTGGGGCAGGCTGAGCCGGAAGCTGATC
AACGGCATCCGGGACAAGCAGTCCGGCAAGACAATCCTGGATTTCCTGAAGTCCGACGGCTTCGCCAACA
GAAACTTCATGCAGCTGATCCACGACGACAGCCTGACCTTTAAAGAGGACATCCAGAAAGCCCAGGTGTC
CGGCCAGGGCGATAGCCTGCACGAGCACATTGCCAATCTGGCCGGCAGCCCCGCCATTAAGAAGGGCATC
CTGCAGACAGTGAAGGTGGTGGACGAGCTCGTGAAAGTGATGGGCCGGCACAAGCCCGAGAACATCGTGA
TCGAAATGGCCAGAGAGAACCAGACCACCCAGAAGGGACAGAAGAACAGCCGCGAGAGAATGAAGCGGAT
CGAAGAGGGCATCAAAGAGCTGGGCAGCCAGATCCTGAAAGAACACCCCGTGGAAAACACCCAGCTGCAG
AACGAGAAGCTGTACCTGTACTACCTGCAGAATGGGCGGGATATGTACGTGGACCAGGAACTGGACATCA
ACCGGCTGTCCGACTACGATGTGGACGCTATCGTGCCTCAGAGCTTTCTGAAGGACGACTCCATCGATAA
CAAAGTGCTGACTCGGAGCGACAAGAACCGGGGCAAGAGCGACAACGTGCCCTCCGAAGAGGTCGTGAAG
AAGATGAAGAACTACTGGCGCCAGCTGCTGAATGCCAAGCTGATTACCCAGAGGAAGTTCGACAATCTGA
CCAAGGCCGAGAGAGGCGGCCTGAGCGAACTGGATAAGGCCGGCTTCATCAAGAGACAGCTGGTGGAAAC
CCGGCAGATCACAAAGCACGTGGCACAGATCCTGGACTCCCGGATGAACACTAAGTACGACGAGAACGAC
AAACTGATCCGGGAAGTGAAAGTGATCACCCTGAAGTCCAAGCTGGTGTCCGATTTCCGGAAGGATTTCC
AGTTTTACAAAGTGCGCGAGATCAACAACTACCACCACGCCCACGACGCCTACCTGAACGCCGTCGTGGG
AACCGCCCTGATCAAAAAGTACCCTAAGCTGGAAAGCGAGTTCGTGTACGGCGACTACAAGGTGTACGAC
GTGCGGAAGATGATCGCCAAGAGCGAGCAGGAAATCGGCAAGGCTACCGCCAAGTACTTCTTCTACAGCA
ACATCATGAACTTTTTCAAGACCGAGATTACCCTGGCCAACGGCGAGATCCGGAAGCGGCCTCTGATCGA
GACAAACGGCGAAACAGGCGAGATCGTGTGGGATAAGGGCCGGGACTTTGCCACCGTGCGGAAAGTGCTG
TCTATGCCCCAAGTGAATATCGTGAAAAAGACCGAGGTGCAGACAGGCGGCTTCAGCAAAGAGTCTATCC
TGCCCAAGAGGAACAGCGACAAGCTGATCGCCAGAAAGAAGGACTGGGACCCTAAGAAGTACGGCGGCTT
CGACAGCCCCACCGTGGCCTATTCTGTGCTGGTGGTGGCCAAAGTGGAAAAGGGCAAGTCCAAGAAACTG
AAGAGTGTGAAAGAGCTGCTGGGGATCACCATCATGGAAAGAAGCAGCTTCGAGAAGAATCCCATCGACT
TTCTGGAAGCCAAGGGCTACAAAGAAGTGAAAAAGGACCTGATCATCAAGCTGCCTAAGTACTCCCTGTT
CGAGCTGGAAAACGGCCGGAAGAGAATGCTGGCCTCTGCCGGCGAACTGCAGAAGGGAAACGAACTGGCC
CTGCCCTCCAAATATGTGAACTTCCTGTACCTGGCCAGCCACTATGAGAAGCTGAAGGGCTCCCCCGAGG
ATAATGAGCAGAAACAGCTGTTTGTGGAACAGCACAAACACTACCTGGACGAGATCATCGAGCAGATCAG
CGAGTTCTCCAAGAGAGTGATCCTGGCCGACGCTAATCTGGACAAGGTGCTGAGCGCCTACAACAAGCAC
AGAGACAAGCCTATCAGAGAGCAGGCCGAGAATATCATCCACCTGTTTACCCTGACCAATCTGGGAGCCC
CTGCCGCCTTCAAGTACTTTGACACCACCATCGACCGGAAGAGGTACACCAGCACCAAAGAGGTGCTGGA
CGCCACCCTGATCCACCAGAGCATCACCGGCCTGTACGAGACACGGATCGACCTGTCTCAGCTGGGAGGC
GACGCCTATCCCTATGACGTGCCCGATTATGCCAGCCTGGGCAGCGGCTCCCCCAAGAAAAAACGCAAGG
TGGAAGATCCTAAGAAAAAGCGGAAAGTGGACGGCATTGGTAGTGGGAGCAACGGCAGCAGCGGATCCAG
CGAGCTGATTAAGGAGAACATGCACATGAAGCTGTACATGGAGGGCACCGTGGACAACCATCACTTCAAG
TGCACATCCGAGGGCGAAGGCAAGCCCTACGAGGGCACCCAGACCATGAGAATCAAGGTGGTCGAGGGCG
GCCCTCTCCCCTTCGCCTTCGACATCCTGGCTACTAGCTTCCTCTACGGCAGCAAGACCTTCATCAACCA
CACCCAGGGCATCCCCGACTTCTTCAAGCAGTCCTTCCCTGAGGGCTTCACATGGGAGAGAGTCACCACA
TACGAAGACGGGGGCGTGCTGACCGCTACCCAGGACACCAGCCTCCAGGACGGCTGCCTCATCTACAACG
TCAAGATCAGAGGGGTGAACTTCACATCCAACGGCCCTGTGATGCAGAAGAAAACACTCGGCTGGGAGGC
CTTCACCGAGACGCTGTACCCCGCTGACGGCGGCCTGGAAGGCAGAAACGACATGGCCCTGAAGCTCGTG
GGCGGGAGCCATCTGATCGCAAACATCAAGACCACATATAGATCCAAGAAACCCGCTAAGAACCTCAAGA
TGCCTGGCGTCTACTATGTGGACTACAGACTGGAAAGAATCAAGGAGGCCAACAACGAGACCTACGTCGA
GCAGCACGAGGTGGCAGTGGCCAGATACTGCGACCTCCCTAGCAAACTGGGGCACAAGCTTAATGGTGGA
GGAGGTTCTGGAGGCGGTGGAAGTGGTGGCGGAGGTAGCGTCGACGTCCTGCGGCGCCGGAAGGACTGGA
ACGTGCGCCTGCAGGCCTTCTTCACCAGTGACACGGGGCTTGAATATGAAGCCCCCAAGCTGTACCCTGC
CATTCCCGCAGCCCGAAGGCGGCCCATTCGAGTCCTGTCATTGTTTGATGGCATCGCGACAGGCTACCTA
GTCCTCAAAGAGTTGGGCATAAAGGTAGGAAAGTACGTCGCTTCTGAAGTGTGTGAGGAGTCCATTGCTG
TTGGAACCGTGAAGCACGAGGGGAATATCAAATACGTGAACGACGTGAGGAACATCACAAAGAAAAATAT
TGAAGAATGGGGCCCATTTGACTTGGTGATTGGCGGAAGCCCATGCAACGATCTCTCAAATGTGAATCCA
GCCAGGAAAGGCCTGTATGAGGGTACAGGCCGGCTCTTCTTCGAATTTTACCACCTGCTGAATTACTCAC
GCCCCAAGGAGGGTGATGACCGGCCGTTCTTCTGGATGTTTGAGAATGTTGTAGCCATGAAGGTTGGCGA
CAAGAGGGACATCTCACGGTTCCTGGAGTGTAATCCAGTGATGATTGATGCCATCAAAGTTTCTGCTGCT
CACAGGGCCCGATACTTCTGGGGCAACCTACCCGGGATGAACAGGCCCGTGATAGCATCAAAGAATGATA
AACTCGAGCTGCAGGACTGCTTGGAATACAATAGGATAGCCAAGTTAAAGAAAGTACAGACAATAACCAC
CAAGTCGAACTCGATCAAACAGGGGAAAAACCAACTTTTCCCTGTTGTCATGAATGGCAAAGAAGATGTT
TTGTGGTGCACTGAGCTCGAAAGGATCTTTGGCTTTCCTGTGCACTACACAGACGTGTCCAACATGGGCC
GTGGTGCCCGCCAGAAGCTGCTGGGAAGGTCCTGGAGCGTGCCTGTCATCCGACACCTCTTCGCCCCTCT
GAAGGACTACTTTGCATGTGAATAGTAAATGCATGGCCGGCCTTAATTAAACGCGTCTCGAGGGAATTCC
GATAATCAACCTCTGGATTACAAAATTTGTGAAAGATTGACTGGTATTCTTAACTATGTTGCTCCTTTTA
CGCTATGTGGATACGCTGCTTTAATGCCTTTGTATCATGCTATTGCTTCCCGTATGGCTTTCATTTTCTC
CTCCTTGTATAAATCCTGGTTGCTGTCTCTTTATGAGGAGTTGTGGCCCGTTGTCAGGCAACGTGGCGTG
GTGTGCACTGTGTTTGCTGACGCAACCCCCACTGGTTGGGGCATTGCCACCACCTGTCAGCTCCTTTCCG
GGACTTTCGCTTTCCCCCTCCCTATTGCCACGGCGGAACTCATCGCCGCCTGCCTTGCCCGCTGCTGGAC
AGGGGCTCGGCTGTTGGGCACTGACAATTCCGTGGTGTTGTCGGGGAAGCTGACGTCCTTTCCATGGCTG
CTCGCCTGTGTTGCCACCTGGATTCTGCGCGGGACGTCCTTCTGCTACGTCCCTTCGGCCCTCAATCCAG
CGGACCTTCCTTCCCGCGGCCTGCTGCCGGCTCTGCGGCCTCTTCCGCGTCTTCGCCTTCGCCCTCAGAC
GAGTCGGATCTCCCTTTGGGCCGCCTCCCCGCATCGGGAATTCGAGCTCGGTACCTTTAAGACCAATGAC
TTACAAGGCAGCTGTAGATCTTAGCCACTTTTTAAAAGAAAAGGGGGGACTGGAAGGGCTAATTCACTCC
CAACGAAGACAAGATCTGCTTTTTGCTTGTACTGGGTCTCTCTGGTTAGACCAGATCTGAGCCTGGGAGC
TCTCTGGCTAACTAGGGAACCCACTGCTTAAGCCTCAATAAAGCTTGCCTTGAGTGCTTCAAGTAGTGTG
TGCCCGTCTGTTGTGTGACTCTGGTAACTAGAGATCCCTCAGACCCTTTTAGTCAGTGTGGAAAATCTCT
AGCAGCATCTAGCTAGAATTAATTCCGTGTATTCTATAGTGTCACCTAAATCGTATGTGTATGATACATA
AGGTTATGTATTAATTGTAGCCGCGTTCTAACGACAATATGTACAAGCCTAATTGTGTAGCATCTGGCTT
ACTGAAGCAGACCCTATCATCTCTCTCGTAAACTGCCGTCAGAGTCGGTTTGGTTGGACGAACCTTCTGA
GTTTCTGGTAACGCCGTCCCGCACCCGGAAATGGTCAGCGAACCAATCAGCAGGGTCATCGCTAGCCTAG
GCTTTTGCGTCGAGACGTACCCAATTCGCCCTATAGTGAGTCGTATTACGCGCGCTCACTGGCCGTCGTT
TTACAACGTCGTGACTGGGAAAACCCTGGCGTTACCCAACTTAATCGCCTTGCAGCACATCCCCCTTTCG
CCAGCTGGCGTAATAGCGAAGAGGCCCGCACCGATCGCCCTTCCCAACAGTTGCGCAGCCTGAATGGCGA
ATGGCGCG
[124 nt withheld, positions 10369-10492]
C
[91 nt withheld, positions 10494-10584]
A
[49 nt withheld, positions 10586-10634]
CCTTTGACGTTGGAGTCCACGTTCTTT
[37 nt withheld, positions 10662-10698]
ACCCTATCTCGGTCTATTCTTTTGATTTATAAGGGATTTTGCCGATTTCGGCCTATTGGTTAAAAAATGA
GCTGATTTAACAAAAATTTAACGCGAATTTTAACAAAATATTAACGTTTACAATTTCCCAGGTGGCACTT
TTCGGGGAAATGTGCGCGGAACCCCTATTTGTTTATTTTTCTAAATACATTCAAATATGTATCCGCTCAT
GAGACAATAACCCTGATAAATGCTTCAATAATATTGAAAAAGGAAGAGTATGAGTATTCAACATTTCCGT
GTCGCCCTTATTCCCTTTTTTGCGGCATTTTGCCTTCCTGTTTTTGCTCACCCAGAAACGCTGGTGAAAG
TAAAAGATGCTGAAGATCAGTTGGGTGCACGAGTGGGTTACATCGAACTGGATCTCAACAGCGGTAAGAT
CCTTGAGAGTTTTCGCCCCGAAGAACGTTTTCCAATGATGAGCACTTTTAAAGTTCTGCTATGTGGCGCG
GTATTATCCCGTATTGACGCCGGGCAAGAGCAACTCGGTCGCCGCATACACTATTCTCAGAATGACTTGG
TTGAGTACTCACCAGTCACAGAAAAGCATCTTACGGATGGCATGACAGTAAGAGAATTATGCAGTGCTGC
CATAACCATGAGTGATAACACTGCGGCCAACTTACTTCTGACAACGATCGGAGGACCGAAGGAGCTAACC
GCTTTTTTGCACAACATGGGGGATCATGTAACTCGCCTTGATCGTTGGGAACCGGAGCTGAATGAAGCCA
TACCAAACGACGAGCGTGACACCACGATGCCTGTAGCAATGGCAACAACGTTGCGCAAACTATTAACTGG
CGAACTACTTACTCTAGCTTCCCGGCAACAATTAATAGACTGGATGGAGGCGGATAAAGTTGCAGGACCA
CTTCTGCGCTCGGCCCTTCCGGCTGGCTGGTTTATTGCTGATAAATCTGGAGCCGGTGAGCGTGGGTCTC
GCGGTATCATTGCAGCACTGGGGCCAGATGGTAAGCCCTCCCGTATCGTAGTTATCTACACGACGGGGAG
TCAGGCAACTATGGATGAACGAAATAGACAGATCGCTGAGATAGGTGCCTCACTGATTAAGCATTGGTAA
CTGTCAGACCAAGTTTACTCATATATACTTTAGATTGATTTAAAACTTCATTTTTAATTTAAAAGGATCT
AGGTGAAGATCCTTTTTGATAATCTCATGACCAAAATCCCTTAACGTGAGTTTTCGTTCCACTGAGCGTC
AGACCCCGTAGAAAAGATCAAAGGATCTTCTTGAGATCCTTTTTTTCTGCGCGTAATCTGCTGCTTGCAA
ACAAAAAAACCACCGCTACCAGCGGTGGTTTGTTTGCCGGATCAAGAGCTACCAACTCTTTTTCCGAAGG
TAACTGGCTTCAGCAGAGCGCAGATACCAAATACTGTCCTTCTAGTGTAGCCGTAGTTAGGCCACCACTT
CAAGAACTCTGTAGCACCGCCTACATACCTCGCTCTGCTAATCCTGTTACCAGTGGCTGCTGCCAGTGGC
GATAAGTCGTGTCTTACCGGGTTGGACTCAAGACGATAGTTACCGGATAAGGCGCAGCGGTCGGGCTGAA
CGGGGGGTTCGTGCACACAGCCCAGCTTGGAGCGAACGACCTACACCGAACTGAGATACCTACAGCGTGA
GCTATGAGAAAGCGCCACGCTTCCCGAAGGGAGAAAGGCGGACAGGTATCCGGTAAGCGGCAGGGTCGGA
ACAGGAGAGCGCACGAGGGAGCTTCCAGGGGGAAACGCCTGGTATCTTTATAGTCCTGTCGGGTTTCGCC
ACCTCTGACTTGAGCGTCGATTTTTGTGATGCTCGTCAGGGGGGCGGAGCCTATGGAAAAACGCCAGCAA
CGCGGCCTTTTTACGGTTCCTGGCCTTTTGCTGGCCTTTTGCTCACATGTTCTTTCCTGCGTTATCCCCT
GATTCTGTGGATAACCGTATTACCGCCTTTGAGTGAGCTGATACCGCTCGCCGCAGCCGAACGACCGAGC
GCAGCGAGTCAGTGAGCGAGGAAGCGGAAGAGCGCCCAATACGCAAACCGCCTCTCCCCGCGCGTTGGCC
GATTCATTAATGCAGCTGGCACGACAGGTTTCCCGACTGGAAAGCGGGCAGTGAGCGCAACGCAATTAAT
GTGAGTTAGCTCACTCATTAGGCACCCCAGGCTTTACACTTTATGCTTCCGGCTCGTATGTTGTGTGGAA
TTGTGAGCGGATAACAATTTCACACAGGAAACAGCTATGACCATGATTACGCCAAGCGCGCAATTAACCC
TCACTAAAGGGAACAAAAGCTGGAGCTGC
