Features (pLannotate 1.2.2; 27 found; start..end, strand, type, name):
     82..461     +  enhancer       CMV enhancer: human cytomegalovirus immediate early enhancer
    462..665     +  promoter       CMV promoter: human cytomegalovirus (CMV) immediate early promoter
    680..860     +  LTR            5' LTR (truncated): truncated 5' long terminal repeat (LTR) from HIV-1
    907..1032    +  misc_feature   HIV-1 Ψ: packaging signal of human immunodeficiency virus type 1
   1016..1379    +  CDS            HIV-1 gag (fragment): gag protein from human immunodeficiency virus 1; gag
   1525..1758    +  misc_feature   RRE: The Rev response element (RRE) of HIV-1 allows for Rev-dependent mRNA export from the nucleus to the cytoplasm.
   2135..2235    +  CDS            Rev (fragment): human immunodeficiency virus 1 (HIV-1) Rev protein; rev; enhances nuclear export of unspliced and incompletely spliced viral mRNAs
   2254..2371    +  misc_feature   cPPT/CTS: central polypurine tract and central termination sequence of HIV-1
   2410..2909    +  promoter       PGK promoter: mouse phosphoglycerate kinase 1 promoter
   2974..7077    +  CDS            Cas9: Cas9 (Csn1) endonuclease from the Streptococcus pyogenes Type II CRISPR/Cas system generates RNA-guided double strand breaks in DNA
   7213..7908    +  CDS            TagBFP: TagBFP is a basic (constitutively fluorescent) blue fluorescent protein published in 2008, derived from Entacmaea quadricolor. It is reported to be a very rapidly-maturing monomer with very low acid sensitivity.
   7960..8916    +  CDS            Dnmt3c (fragment): DNM3C_MOUSE - Also known as Gm14490 From Mus musculus (Mouse).
   8968..9556    +  misc_feature   WPRE: woodchuck hepatitis virus posttranscriptional regulatory element
   9575..9643    +  CDS            nef (fragment): NEF_HV1Z2 - Experimental evidence at protein level: Swiss-Prot protein existence level 1. Extracellular Nef protein targets CD4(+) T-lymphocytes for apoptosis by interacting with CXCR4 surface receptors. From Human immunodeficiency virus type 1 group M subtype D (isolate Z2/CDC-Z34) (HIV-1).
   9645..9878    +  LTR            3' LTR (ΔU3): self-inactivating 3' long terminal repeat (LTR) from HIV-1
   9907..9925    -  promoter       SP6 promoter: promoter for bacteriophage SP6 RNA polymerase
  10172..10190   -  promoter       T7 promoter: promoter for bacteriophage T7 RNA polymerase
  10198..10353   +  CDS            lacZα (fragment): LacZα fragment of β-galactosidase; lacZ fragment
  10358..10786   +  rep_origin     f1 ori (sequence partly withheld): f1 bacteriophage origin of replication; arrow indicates direction of (+) strand synthesis
  10839..10943   +  promoter       AmpR promoter: bla
  10944..11804   +  CDS            AmpR: β-lactamase; bla; confers resistance to ampicillin, carbenicillin, and related antibiotics
  11975..12563   +  rep_origin     ori: high-copy-number ColE1/pMB1/pBR322/pUC origin of replication
  12746..12838   +  CDS            lacI (fragment): lac repressor; lacI; The lac repressor binds to the lac operator to inhibit transcription in E. coli. This inhibition can be relieved by adding lactose or isopropyl-β-D-thiogalactopyranoside (IPTG).
  12851..12872   +  protein_bind   CAP binding site: CAP binding activates transcription in the presence of cAMP. E. coli catabolite activator protein
  12887..12917   +  promoter       lac promoter: promoter for the E. coli lac operon
  12921..12943   +  protein_bind   lac operator (fragment): The lac repressor binds to the lac operator to inhibit transcription in E. coli. This inhibition can be relieved by adding lactose or isopropyl-β-D-thiogalactopyranoside (IPTG). lac repressor encoded by lacI
  12986..13004   +  promoter       T3 promoter: promoter for bacteriophage T3 RNA polymerase
>Addgene plasmid #66820 | pCCL-PGK-SPdCas9-BFP-DNMT3B | addgene full sequence | sequence record 213306 | Addgene NGS Result
AAGCTTGGCCATTGCATACGTTGTATCCATATCATAATATGTACATTTATATTGGCTCATGTCCAACATT
ACCGCCATGTTGACATTGATTATTGACTAGTTATTAATAGTAATCAATTACGGGGTCATTAGTTCATAGC
CCATATATGGAGTTCCGCGTTACATAACTTACGGTAAATGGCCCGCCTGGCTGACCGCCCAACGACCCCC
GCCCATTGACGTCAATAATGACGTATGTTCCCATAGTAACGCCAATAGGGACTTTCCATTGACGTCAATG
GGTGGAGTATTTACGGTAAACTGCCCACTTGGCAGTACATCAAGTGTATCATATGCCAAGTACGCCCCCT
ATTGACGTCAATGACGGTAAATGGCCCGCCTGGCATTATGCCCAGTACATGACCTTATGGGACTTTCCTA
CTTGGCAGTACATCTACGTATTAGTCATCGCTATTACCATGGTGATGCGGTTTTGGCAGTACATCAATGG
GCGTGGATAGCGGTTTGACTCACGGGGATTTCCAAGTCTCCACCCCATTGACGTCAATGGGAGTTTGTTT
TGGCACCAAAATCAACGGGACTTTCCAAAATGTCGTAACAACTCCGCCCCATTGACGCAAATGGGCGGTA
GGCGTGTACGGTGGGAGGTCTATATAAGCAGAGCTCGTTTAGTGAACCGGGGTCTCTCTGGTTAGACCAG
ATCTGAGCCTGGGAGCTCTCTGGCTAACTAGGGAACCCACTGCTTAAGCCTCAATAAAGCTTGCCTTGAG
TGCTTCAAGTAGTGTGTGCCCGTCTGTTGTGTGACTCTGGTAACTAGAGATCCCTCAGACCCTTTTAGTC
AGTGTGGAAAATCTCTAGCAGTGGCGCCCGAACAGGGACTTGAAAGCGAAAGGGAAACCAGAGGAGCTCT
CTCGACGCAGGACTCGGCTTGCTGAAGCGCGCACGGCAAGAGGCGAGGGGCGGCGACTGGTGAGTACGCC
AAAAATTTTGACTAGCGGAGGCTAGAAGGAGAGAGATGGGTGCGAGAGCGTCAGTATTAAGCGGGGGAGA
ATTAGATCGCGATGGGAAAAAATTCGGTTAAGGCCAGGGGGAAAGAAAAAATATAAATTAAAACATATAG
TATGGGCAAGCAGGGAGCTAGAACGATTCGCAGTTAATCCTGGCCTGTTAGAAACATCAGAAGGCTGTAG
ACAAATACTGGGACAGCTACAACCATCCCTTCAGACAGGATCAGAAGAACTTAGATCATTATATAATACA
GTAGCAACCCTCTATTGTGTGCATCAAAGGATAGAGATAAAAGACACCAAGGAAGCTTTAGACAAGATAG
AGGAAGAGCAAAACAAAAGTAAGACCACCGCACAGCAAGCGGCCGCTGATCTTCAGACCTGGAGGAGGAG
ATATGAGGGACAATTGGAGAAGTGAATTATATAAATATAAAGTAGTAAAAATTGAACCATTAGGAGTAGC
ACCCACCAAGGCAAAGAGAAGAGTGGTGCAGAGAGAAAAAAGAGCAGTGGGAATAGGAGCTTTGTTCCTT
GGGTTCTTGGGAGCAGCAGGAAGCACTATGGGCGCAGCGTCAATGACGCTGACGGTACAGGCCAGACAAT
TATTGTCTGGTATAGTGCAGCAGCAGAACAATTTGCTGAGGGCTATTGAGGCGCAACAGCATCTGTTGCA
ACTCACAGTCTGGGGCATCAAGCAGCTCCAGGCAAGAATCCTGGCTGTGGAAAGATACCTAAAGGATCAA
CAGCTCCTGGGGATTTGGGGTTGCTCTGGAAAACTCATTTGCACCACTGCTGTGCCTTGGAATGCTAGTT
GGAGTAATAAATCTCTGGAACAGATTTGGAATCACACGACCTGGATGGAGTGGGACAGAGAAATTAACAA
TTACACAAGCTTAATACACTCCTTAATTGAAGAATCGCAAAACCAGCAAGAAAAGAATGAACAAGAATTA
TTGGAATTAGATAAATGGGCAAGTTTGTGGAATTGGTTTAACATAACAAATTGGCTGTGGTATATAAAAT
TATTCATAATGATAGTAGGAGGCTTGGTAGGTTTAAGAATAGTTTTTGCTGTACTTTCTATAGTGAATAG
AGTTAGGCAGGGATATTCACCATTATCGTTTCAGACCCACCTCCCAACCCCGAGGGGACCCGACAGGCCC
GAAGGAATAGAAGAAGAAGGTGGAGAGAGAGACAGAGACAGATCCATTCGATTAGTGAACGGATCTCGAC
GGTATCGGTTAACTTTTAAAAGAAAAGGGGGGATTGGGGGGTACAGTGCAGGGGAAAGAATAGTAGACAT
AATAGCAACAGACATACAAACTAAAGAATTACAAAAACAAATTACAAAAATTCAAAATTTTATCGATCAC
GAGACTAGCCTCGACGATGGTCGAGTACCGGGTAGGGGAGGCGCTTTTCCCAAGGCAGTCTGGAGCATGC
GCTTTAGCAGCCCCGCTGGGCACTTGGCGCTACACAAGTGGCCTCTGGCCTCGCACACATTCCACATCCA
CCGGTAGGCGCCAACCGGCTCCGTTCTTTGGTGGCCCCTTCGCGCCACCTTCTACTCCTCCCCTAGTCAG
GAAGTTCCCCCCCGCCCCGCAGCTCGCGTCGTGCAGGACGTGACAAATGGAAGTAGCACGTCTCACTAGT
CTCGTGCAGATGGACAGCACCGCTGAGCAATGGAAGCGGGTAGGCCTTTGGGGCAGCGGCCAATAGCAGC
TTTGCTCCTTCGCTTTCTGGGCTCAGAGGCTGGGAAGGGGTGGGTCCGGGGGCGGGCTCAGGGGCGGGCT
CAGGGGCGGGGCGGGCGCCCGAAGGTCCTCCGGAGGCCCGGCATTCTGCACGCTTCAAAAGCGCACGTCT
GCCGCGCTGTTCTCCTCTTCCTCATCTCCGGGCCTTTCGACCTCTAGCGGGATCCGGCGCGTCTGCAGGA
TATCAAGCTTGCGGTACCGCGGGCCCGGCCACCATGGACAAGAAGTACAGCATCGGCCTGGCCATCGGCA
CCAACTCTGTGGGCTGGGCCGTGATCACCGACGAGTACAAGGTGCCCAGCAAGAAATTCAAGGTGCTGGG
CAACACCGACCGGCACAGCATCAAGAAGAACCTGATCGGCGCCCTGCTGTTCGACAGCGGAGAAACAGCC
GAGGCCACCCGGCTGAAGAGAACCGCCAGAAGAAGATACACCAGACGGAAGAACCGGATCTGCTATCTGC
AAGAGATCTTCAGCAACGAGATGGCCAAGGTGGACGACAGCTTCTTCCACAGACTGGAAGAGTCCTTCCT
GGTGGAAGAGGATAAGAAGCACGAGCGGCACCCCATCTTCGGCAACATCGTGGACGAGGTGGCCTACCAC
GAGAAGTACCCCACCATCTACCACCTGAGAAAGAAACTGGTGGACAGCACCGACAAGGCCGACCTGCGGC
TGATCTATCTGGCCCTGGCCCACATGATCAAGTTCCGGGGCCACTTCCTGATCGAGGGCGACCTGAACCC
CGACAACAGCGACGTGGACAAGCTGTTCATCCAGCTGGTGCAGACCTACAACCAGCTGTTCGAGGAAAAC
CCCATCAACGCCAGCGGCGTGGACGCCAAGGCCATCCTGTCTGCCAGACTGAGCAAGAGCAGACGGCTGG
AAAATCTGATCGCCCAGCTGCCCGGCGAGAAGAAGAATGGCCTGTTCGGCAACCTGATTGCCCTGAGCCT
GGGCCTGACCCCCAACTTCAAGAGCAACTTCGACCTGGCCGAGGATGCCAAACTGCAGCTGAGCAAGGAC
ACCTACGACGACGACCTGGACAACCTGCTGGCCCAGATCGGCGACCAGTACGCCGACCTGTTTCTGGCCG
CCAAGAACCTGTCCGACGCCATCCTGCTGAGCGACATCCTGAGAGTGAACACCGAGATCACCAAGGCCCC
CCTGAGCGCCTCTATGATCAAGAGATACGACGAGCACCACCAGGACCTGACCCTGCTGAAAGCTCTCGTG
CGGCAGCAGCTGCCTGAGAAGTACAAAGAGATTTTCTTCGACCAGAGCAAGAACGGCTACGCCGGCTACA
TCGATGGCGGAGCCAGCCAGGAAGAGTTCTACAAGTTCATCAAGCCCATCCTGGAAAAGATGGACGGCAC
CGAGGAACTGCTCGTGAAGCTGAACAGAGAGGACCTGCTGCGGAAGCAGCGGACCTTCGACAACGGCAGC
ATCCCCCACCAGATCCACCTGGGAGAGCTGCACGCCATTCTGCGGCGGCAGGAAGATTTTTACCCATTCC
TGAAGGACAACCGGGAAAAGATCGAGAAGATCCTGACCTTCCGCATCCCCTACTACGTGGGCCCTCTGGC
CAGGGGAAACAGCAGATTCGCCTGGATGACCAGAAAGAGCGAGGAAACCATCACCCCCTGGAACTTCGAG
GAAGTGGTGGACAAGGGCGCCAGCGCCCAGAGCTTCATCGAGCGGATGACCAACTTCGATAAGAACCTGC
CCAACGAGAAGGTGCTGCCCAAGCACAGCCTGCTGTACGAGTACTTCACCGTGTACAACGAGCTGACCAA
AGTGAAATACGTGACCGAGGGAATGAGAAAGCCCGCCTTCCTGAGCGGCGAGCAGAAAAAAGCCATCGTG
GACCTGCTGTTCAAGACCAACCGGAAAGTGACCGTGAAGCAGCTGAAAGAGGACTACTTCAAGAAAATCG
AGTGCTTCGACTCCGTGGAAATCTCCGGCGTGGAAGATCGGTTCAACGCCTCCCTGGGCACATACCACGA
TCTGCTGAAAATTATCAAGGACAAGGACTTCCTGGACAATGAGGAAAACGAGGACATTCTGGAAGATATC
GTGCTGACCCTGACACTGTTTGAGGACAGAGAGATGATCGAGGAACGGCTGAAAACCTATGCCCACCTGT
TCGACGACAAAGTGATGAAGCAGCTGAAGCGGCGGAGATACACCGGCTGGGGCAGGCTGAGCCGGAAGCT
GATCAACGGCATCCGGGACAAGCAGTCCGGCAAGACAATCCTGGATTTCCTGAAGTCCGACGGCTTCGCC
AACAGAAACTTCATGCAGCTGATCCACGACGACAGCCTGACCTTTAAAGAGGACATCCAGAAAGCCCAGG
TGTCCGGCCAGGGCGATAGCCTGCACGAGCACATTGCCAATCTGGCCGGCAGCCCCGCCATTAAGAAGGG
CATCCTGCAGACAGTGAAGGTGGTGGACGAGCTCGTGAAAGTGATGGGCCGGCACAAGCCCGAGAACATC
GTGATCGAAATGGCCAGAGAGAACCAGACCACCCAGAAGGGACAGAAGAACAGCCGCGAGAGAATGAAGC
GGATCGAAGAGGGCATCAAAGAGCTGGGCAGCCAGATCCTGAAAGAACACCCCGTGGAAAACACCCAGCT
GCAGAACGAGAAGCTGTACCTGTACTACCTGCAGAATGGGCGGGATATGTACGTGGACCAGGAACTGGAC
ATCAACCGGCTGTCCGACTACGATGTGGACGCTATCGTGCCTCAGAGCTTTCTGAAGGACGACTCCATCG
ATAACAAAGTGCTGACTCGGAGCGACAAGAACCGGGGCAAGAGCGACAACGTGCCCTCCGAAGAGGTCGT
GAAGAAGATGAAGAACTACTGGCGCCAGCTGCTGAATGCCAAGCTGATTACCCAGAGGAAGTTCGACAAT
CTGACCAAGGCCGAGAGAGGCGGCCTGAGCGAACTGGATAAGGCCGGCTTCATCAAGAGACAGCTGGTGG
AAACCCGGCAGATCACAAAGCACGTGGCACAGATCCTGGACTCCCGGATGAACACTAAGTACGACGAGAA
CGACAAACTGATCCGGGAAGTGAAAGTGATCACCCTGAAGTCCAAGCTGGTGTCCGATTTCCGGAAGGAT
TTCCAGTTTTACAAAGTGCGCGAGATCAACAACTACCACCACGCCCACGACGCCTACCTGAACGCCGTCG
TGGGAACCGCCCTGATCAAAAAGTACCCTAAGCTGGAAAGCGAGTTCGTGTACGGCGACTACAAGGTGTA
CGACGTGCGGAAGATGATCGCCAAGAGCGAGCAGGAAATCGGCAAGGCTACCGCCAAGTACTTCTTCTAC
AGCAACATCATGAACTTTTTCAAGACCGAGATTACCCTGGCCAACGGCGAGATCCGGAAGCGGCCTCTGA
TCGAGACAAACGGCGAAACAGGCGAGATCGTGTGGGATAAGGGCCGGGACTTTGCCACCGTGCGGAAAGT
GCTGTCTATGCCCCAAGTGAATATCGTGAAAAAGACCGAGGTGCAGACAGGCGGCTTCAGCAAAGAGTCT
ATCCTGCCCAAGAGGAACAGCGACAAGCTGATCGCCAGAAAGAAGGACTGGGACCCTAAGAAGTACGGCG
GCTTCGACAGCCCCACCGTGGCCTATTCTGTGCTGGTGGTGGCCAAAGTGGAAAAGGGCAAGTCCAAGAA
ACTGAAGAGTGTGAAAGAGCTGCTGGGGATCACCATCATGGAAAGAAGCAGCTTCGAGAAGAATCCCATC
GACTTTCTGGAAGCCAAGGGCTACAAAGAAGTGAAAAAGGACCTGATCATCAAGCTGCCTAAGTACTCCC
TGTTCGAGCTGGAAAACGGCCGGAAGAGAATGCTGGCCTCTGCCGGCGAACTGCAGAAGGGAAACGAACT
GGCCCTGCCCTCCAAATATGTGAACTTCCTGTACCTGGCCAGCCACTATGAGAAGCTGAAGGGCTCCCCC
GAGGATAATGAGCAGAAACAGCTGTTTGTGGAACAGCACAAACACTACCTGGACGAGATCATCGAGCAGA
TCAGCGAGTTCTCCAAGAGAGTGATCCTGGCCGACGCTAATCTGGACAAGGTGCTGAGCGCCTACAACAA
GCACAGAGACAAGCCTATCAGAGAGCAGGCCGAGAATATCATCCACCTGTTTACCCTGACCAATCTGGGA
GCCCCTGCCGCCTTCAAGTACTTTGACACCACCATCGACCGGAAGAGGTACACCAGCACCAAAGAGGTGC
TGGACGCCACCCTGATCCACCAGAGCATCACCGGCCTGTACGAGACACGGATCGACCTGTCTCAGCTGGG
AGGCGACGCCTATCCCTATGACGTGCCCGATTATGCCAGCCTGGGCAGCGGCTCCCCCAAGAAAAAACGC
AAGGTGGAAGATCCTAAGAAAAAGCGGAAAGTGGACGGCATTGGTAGTGGGAGCAACGGCAGCAGCGGAT
CCAGCGAGCTGATTAAGGAGAACATGCACATGAAGCTGTACATGGAGGGCACCGTGGACAACCATCACTT
CAAGTGCACATCCGAGGGCGAAGGCAAGCCCTACGAGGGCACCCAGACCATGAGAATCAAGGTGGTCGAG
GGCGGCCCTCTCCCCTTCGCCTTCGACATCCTGGCTACTAGCTTCCTCTACGGCAGCAAGACCTTCATCA
ACCACACCCAGGGCATCCCCGACTTCTTCAAGCAGTCCTTCCCTGAGGGCTTCACATGGGAGAGAGTCAC
CACATACGAAGACGGGGGCGTGCTGACCGCTACCCAGGACACCAGCCTCCAGGACGGCTGCCTCATCTAC
AACGTCAAGATCAGAGGGGTGAACTTCACATCCAACGGCCCTGTGATGCAGAAGAAAACACTCGGCTGGG
AGGCCTTCACCGAGACGCTGTACCCCGCTGACGGCGGCCTGGAAGGCAGAAACGACATGGCCCTGAAGCT
CGTGGGCGGGAGCCATCTGATCGCAAACATCAAGACCACATATAGATCCAAGAAACCCGCTAAGAACCTC
AAGATGCCTGGCGTCTACTATGTGGACTACAGACTGGAAAGAATCAAGGAGGCCAACAACGAGACCTACG
TCGAGCAGCACGAGGTGGCAGTGGCCAGATACTGCGACCTCCCTAGCAAACTGGGGCACAAGCTTAATGG
TGGAGGAGGTTCTGGAGGCGGTGGAAGTGGTGGCGGAGGTAGCGTCGACGTCCTGCGGCGCCGGAAGGAC
TGGAACGTGCGCCTGCAGGCCTTCTTCACCAGTGACACGGGGCTTGAATATGAAGCCCCCAAGCTGTACC
CTGCCATTCCCGCAGCCCGAAGGCGGCCCATTCGAGTCCTGTCATTGTTTGATGGCATCGCGACAGGCTA
CCTAGTCCTCAAAGAGTTGGGCATAAAGGTAGGAAAGTACGTCGCTTCTGAAGTGTGTGAGGAGTCCATT
GCTGTTGGAACCGTGAAGCACGAGGGGAATATCAAATACGTGAACGACGTGAGGAACATCACAAAGAAAA
ATATTGAAGAATGGGGCCCATTTGACTTGGTGATTGGCGGAAGCCCATGCAACGATCTCTCAAATGTGAA
TCCAGCCAGGAAAGGCCTGTATGAGGGTACAGGCCGGCTCTTCTTCGAATTTTACCACCTGCTGAATTAC
TCACGCCCCAAGGAGGGTGATGACCGGCCGTTCTTCTGGATGTTTGAGAATGTTGTAGCCATGAAGGTTG
GCGACAAGAGGGACATCTCACGGTTCCTGGAGTGTAATCCAGTGATGATTGATGCCATCAAAGTTTCTGC
TGCTCACAGGGCCCGATACTTCTGGGGCAACCTACCCGGGATGAACAGGCCCGTGATAGCATCAAAGAAT
GATAAACTCGAGCTGCAGGACTGCTTGGAATACAATAGGATAGCCAAGTTAAAGAAAGTACAGACAATAA
CCACCAAGTCGAACTCGATCAAACAGGGGAAAAACCAACTTTTCCCTGTTGTCATGAATGGCAAAGAAGA
TGTTTTGTGGTGCACTGAGCTCGAAAGGATCTTTGGCTTTCCTGTGCACTACACAGACGTGTCCAACATG
GGCCGTGGTGCCCGCCAGAAGCTGCTGGGAAGGTCCTGGAGCGTGCCTGTCATCCGACACCTCTTCGCCC
CTCTGAAGGACTACTTTGCATGTGAATAGTAAATGCATGGCCGGCCTTAATTAAACGCGTCTCGAGGGAA
TTCCGATAATCAACCTCTGGATTACAAAATTTGTGAAAGATTGACTGGTATTCTTAACTATGTTGCTCCT
TTTACGCTATGTGGATACGCTGCTTTAATGCCTTTGTATCATGCTATTGCTTCCCGTATGGCTTTCATTT
TCTCCTCCTTGTATAAATCCTGGTTGCTGTCTCTTTATGAGGAGTTGTGGCCCGTTGTCAGGCAACGTGG
CGTGGTGTGCACTGTGTTTGCTGACGCAACCCCCACTGGTTGGGGCATTGCCACCACCTGTCAGCTCCTT
TCCGGGACTTTCGCTTTCCCCCTCCCTATTGCCACGGCGGAACTCATCGCCGCCTGCCTTGCCCGCTGCT
GGACAGGGGCTCGGCTGTTGGGCACTGACAATTCCGTGGTGTTGTCGGGGAAGCTGACGTCCTTTCCATG
GCTGCTCGCCTGTGTTGCCACCTGGATTCTGCGCGGGACGTCCTTCTGCTACGTCCCTTCGGCCCTCAAT
CCAGCGGACCTTCCTTCCCGCGGCCTGCTGCCGGCTCTGCGGCCTCTTCCGCGTCTTCGCCTTCGCCCTC
AGACGAGTCGGATCTCCCTTTGGGCCGCCTCCCCGCATCGGGAATTCGAGCTCGGTACCTTTAAGACCAA
TGACTTACAAGGCAGCTGTAGATCTTAGCCACTTTTTAAAAGAAAAGGGGGGACTGGAAGGGCTAATTCA
CTCCCAACGAAGACAAGATCTGCTTTTTGCTTGTACTGGGTCTCTCTGGTTAGACCAGATCTGAGCCTGG
GAGCTCTCTGGCTAACTAGGGAACCCACTGCTTAAGCCTCAATAAAGCTTGCCTTGAGTGCTTCAAGTAG
TGTGTGCCCGTCTGTTGTGTGACTCTGGTAACTAGAGATCCCTCAGACCCTTTTAGTCAGTGTGGAAAAT
CTCTAGCAGCATCTAGCTAGAATTAATTCCGTGTATTCTATAGTGTCACCTAAATCGTATGTGTATGATA
CATAAGGTTATGTATTAATTGTAGCCGCGTTCTAACGACAATATGTACAAGCCTAATTGTGTAGCATCTG
GCTTACTGAAGCAGACCCTATCATCTCTCTCGTAAACTGCCGTCAGAGTCGGTTTGGTTGGACGAACCTT
CTGAGTTTCTGGTAACGCCGTCCCGCACCCGGAAATGGTCAGCGAACCAATCAGCAGGGTCATCGCTAGC
CTAGGGACGTACCCAATTCGCCCTATAGTGAGTCGTATTACGCGCGCTCACTGGCCGTCGTTTTACAACG
TCGTGACTGGGAAAACCCTGGCGTTACCCAACTTAATCGCCTTGCAGCACATCCCCCTTTCGCCAGCTGG
CGTAATAGCGAAGAGGCCCGCACCGATCGCCCTTCCCAACAGTTGCGCAGCCTGAATGGCGAATGGG
[124 nt withheld, positions 10358-10481]
C
[91 nt withheld, positions 10483-10573]
A
[49 nt withheld, positions 10575-10623]
CCTTTGACGTTGGAGTCCACGTTCTTT
[37 nt withheld, positions 10651-10687]
ACCCTATCTCGGTCTATTCTTTTGATTTATAAGGGATTTTGCCGATTTCGGCCTATTGGTTAAAAAATGA
GCTGATTTAACAAAAATTTAACGCGAATTTTAACAAAATATTAACGCTTACAATTTAGGTGGCACTTTTC
GGGGAAATGTGCGCGGAACCCCTATTTGTTTATTTTTCTAAATACATTCAAATATGTATCCGCTCATGAG
ACAATAACCCTGATAAATGCTTCAATAATATTGAAAAAGGAAGAGTATGAGTATTCAACATTTCCGTGTC
GCCCTTATTCCCTTTTTTGCGGCATTTTGCCTTCCTGTTTTTGCTCACCCAGAAACGCTGGTGAAAGTAA
AAGATGCTGAAGATCAGTTGGGTGCACGAGTGGGTTACATCGAACTGGATCTCAACAGCGGTAAGATCCT
TGAGAGTTTTCGCCCCGAAGAACGTTTTCCAATGATGAGCACTTTTAAAGTTCTGCTATGTGGCGCGGTA
TTATCCCGTATTGACGCCGGGCAAGAGCAACTCGGTCGCCGCATACACTATTCTCAGAATGACTTGGTTG
AGTACTCACCAGTCACAGAAAAGCATCTTACGGATGGCATGACAGTAAGAGAATTATGCAGTGCTGCCAT
AACCATGAGTGATAACACTGCGGCCAACTTACTTCTGACAACGATCGGAGGACCGAAGGAGCTAACCGCT
TTTTTGCACAACATGGGGGATCATGTAACTCGCCTTGATCGTTGGGAACCGGAGCTGAATGAAGCCATAC
CAAACGACGAGCGTGACACCACGATGCCTGTAGCAATGGCAACAACGTTGCGCAAACTATTAACTGGCGA
ACTACTTACTCTAGCTTCCCGGCAACAATTAATAGACTGGATGGAGGCGGATAAAGTTGCAGGACCACTT
CTGCGCTCGGCCCTTCCGGCTGGCTGGTTTATTGCTGATAAATCTGGAGCCGGTGAGCGTGGGTCTCGCG
GTATCATTGCAGCACTGGGGCCAGATGGTAAGCCCTCCCGTATCGTAGTTATCTACACGACGGGGAGTCA
GGCAACTATGGATGAACGAAATAGACAGATCGCTGAGATAGGTGCCTCACTGATTAAGCATTGGTAACTG
TCAGACCAAGTTTACTCATATATACTTTAGATTGATTTAAAACTTCATTTTTAATTTAAAAGGATCTAGG
TGAAGATCCTTTTTGATAATCTCATGACCAAAATCCCTTAACGTGAGTTTTCGTTCCACTGAGCGTCAGA
CCCCGTAGAAAAGATCAAAGGATCTTCTTGAGATCCTTTTTTTCTGCGCGTAATCTGCTGCTTGCAAACA
AAAAAACCACCGCTACCAGCGGTGGTTTGTTTGCCGGATCAAGAGCTACCAACTCTTTTTCCGAAGGTAA
CTGGCTTCAGCAGAGCGCAGATACCAAATACTGTTCTTCTAGTGTAGCCGTAGTTAGGCCACCACTTCAA
GAACTCTGTAGCACCGCCTACATACCTCGCTCTGCTAATCCTGTTACCAGTGGCTGCTGCCAGTGGCGAT
AAGTCGTGTCTTACCGGGTTGGACTCAAGACGATAGTTACCGGATAAGGCGCAGCGGTCGGGCTGAACGG
GGGGTTCGTGCACACAGCCCAGCTTGGAGCGAACGACCTACACCGAACTGAGATACCTACAGCGTGAGCT
ATGAGAAAGCGCCACGCTTCCCGAAGGGAGAAAGGCGGACAGGTATCCGGTAAGCGGCAGGGTCGGAACA
GGAGAGCGCACGAGGGAGCTTCCAGGGGGAAACGCCTGGTATCTTTATAGTCCTGTCGGGTTTCGCCACC
TCTGACTTGAGCGTCGATTTTTGTGATGCTCGTCAGGGGGGCGGAGCCTATGGAAAAACGCCAGCAACGC
GGCCTTTTTACGGTTCCTGGCCTTTTGCTGGCCTTTTGCTCACATGTTCTTTCCTGCGTTATCCCCTGAT
TCTGTGGATAACCGTATTACCGCCTTTGAGTGAGCTGATACCGCTCGCCGCAGCCGAACGACCGAGCGCA
GCGAGTCAGTGAGCGAGGAAGCGGAAGAGCGCCCAATACGCAAACCGCCTCTCCCCGCGCGTTGGCCGAT
TCATTAATGCAGCTGGCACGACAGGTTTCCCGACTGGAAAGCGGGCAGTGAGCGCAACGCAATTAATGTG
AGTTAGCTCACTCATTAGGCACCCCAGGCTTTACACTTTATGCTTCCGGCTCGTATGTTGTGTGGAATTG
TGAGCGGATAACAATTTCACACAGGAAACAGCTATGACCATGATTACGCCAAGCGCGCAATTAACCCTCA
CTAAAGGGAACAAAAGCTGGAGCTGC
